Addgene plasmid #244619: CL20_mEGFP_FOidr_067
Purpose: Express mEGFP-tagged intrinsically disordered protein (IDR), FOidr_067, derived from human fusion protein FUS_FLI1
Depositing lab: Richard Kriwacki. Depositing organization: St. Jude Children's Research Hospital. Publication: Proteome-wide computational analyses reveal links between protein condensate formation and RNA biology. Maiti S, Tripathi S, Baggett DW, Phillips AH, Park CG, Wang J, Wahiduzzaman, Freyaldenhoven WT, Kinger S, Pioso BJ, Bollinger JC, Somjee R, Lang B, Babu MM, Kriwacki RW. Sci Adv. 2025 Dec 5;11(49):eady1420. doi: 10.1126/sciadv.ady1420. Epub 2025 Dec 3. PubMed 41337585.
Backbone
  Vector backbone: CL20
  Vector type: Mammalian Expression
Growth in bacteria
  Bacterial resistance: Ampicillin, 100 μg/mL
  Growth temperature: 37°C
  Growth strain: NEB Stable
  Copy number: High Copy
Gene/Insert
  Gene/Insert name: FOidr_067
  Species: H. sapiens (human)
  Mutation: Unmutated
  Tag / fusion protein: monomeric EGFP (N terminal on insert)
  Cloning method: Restriction Enzyme; 5′ cloning site Unknown (unknown if destroyed)
Terms and licenses: Academic/Nonprofit Terms; Industry Terms: Not Available to Industry
Depositor comments: FUS_FLI1_1_320
How to cite: CL20_mEGFP_FOidr_067 was a gift from Richard Kriwacki (Addgene plasmid # 244619 ; http://n2t.net/addgene:244619 ; RRID:Addgene_244619)
