[The description below was written by a language model from this plasmid's Addgene catalogue record and pLannotate feature annotations shown in this document.]
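Description:
CL20_mEGFP_FOidr_067 is an 8,040 nt mammalian expression plasmid built on the CL20 backbone. The catalogue lists it only as a mammalian expression vector, but the feature table shows the architecture of a self-inactivating HIV-1 lentiviral transfer vector. It is maintained in E. coli through a high-copy ColE1/pUC-type origin and a β-lactamase (ampicillin resistance) cassette. The recorded propagation strain is a recombination-deficient one of the kind commonly used to stabilise repeat-containing LTR vectors. The viral portion starts with a CMV enhancer fused to a truncated 5' LTR, an arrangement that normally drives Tat-independent transcription of the vector genome in packaging cells. It continues with the Ψ packaging signal and a gag fragment, the cPPT/CTS, the Rev response element, and a ΔU3 3' LTR followed by a rabbit β-globin polyadenylation signal. An SV40 origin and SV40 poly(A) signal lie in the plasmid backbone, along with lac promoter/operator remnants.

The payload sits between the RRE and the 3' LTR. An internal CMV enhancer/promoter drives monomeric EGFP fused at the N terminus of FOidr_067, an unmutated intrinsically disordered region taken from the human FUS–FLI1 fusion oncoprotein. The depositor's note identifies it as residues 1–320 of the fusion, which fits the annotated long FUS fragment joined to a short FLI1 fragment. The short "tight TRE" hit next to the CMV promoter probably reflects shared minimal CMV sequence rather than a Tet-responsive element. No mammalian selection marker or WPRE is annotated. The construct is intended for expressing the fluorescently tagged IDR in mammalian cells, and the associated study concerns protein condensate formation and its links to RNA biology.
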