Features (pLannotate 1.2.2; 30 found; start..end, strand, type, name):
    199..254     -  polyA_signal   β-globin poly(A) signal: rabbit β-globin polyadenylation signal (Gil and Proudfoot, 1987)
    340..475     -  LTR            3' LTR (ΔU3) (fragment): self-inactivating 3' long terminal repeat (LTR) from HIV-1
    477..545     -  CDS            nef (fragment): NEF_HV1Z2 - Experimental evidence at protein level: Swiss-Prot protein existence level 1. Extracellular Nef protein targets CD4(+) T-lymphocytes for apoptosis by interacting with CXCR4 surface receptors. From Human immunodeficiency virus type 1 group M subtype D (isolate Z2/CDC-Z34) (HIV-1).
    562..744     -  CDS            FLI1 (fragment): FLI1_HUMAN - Experimental evidence at protein level: Swiss-Prot protein existence level 1. Sequence-specific transcriptional activator (PubMed:24100448, PubMed:26316623, PubMed:28255014). Recognizes the DNA sequence 5'- C[CA]GGAAGT-3'. From Homo sapiens (Human).
    739..1530    -  CDS            FUS (fragment): FUS_HUMAN - Also known as TLS. Experimental evidence at protein level: Swiss-Prot protein existence level 1. DNA/RNA-binding protein that plays a role in various cellular processes such as transcription regulation, RNA splicing, RNA transport, DNA repair and damage response (PubMed:27731383). Binds to nascent pre-mRNAs and acts as a molecular mediator between RNA polymerase II and U1 small nuclear ribonucleoprotein thereby coupling transcription and splicing (PubMed:26124092). Binds also its own pre- mRNA and autoregulates its expression; this autoregulation mechanism is mediated by non-sense-
   1573..2289    -  CDS            mEGFP: mEGFP is a basic (constitutively fluorescent) green fluorescent protein published in 2002, derived from Aequorea victoria. It has moderate acid sensitivity.
   2303..2340    -  misc_feature   MCS (fragment): multiple cloning site
   2339..2355    -  promoter       tight TRE promoter (fragment): Tet-responsive promoter PTight, consisting of seven tet operator sequences followed by the minimal CMV promoter
   2371..2574    -  promoter       CMV promoter: human cytomegalovirus (CMV) immediate early promoter
   2575..2878    -  enhancer       CMV enhancer: human cytomegalovirus immediate early enhancer
   2946..2962    -  misc_feature   MCS (fragment): multiple cloning site
   2962..2987    -  CDS            Rev (fragment): human immunodeficiency virus 1 (HIV-1) Rev protein; rev; enhances nuclear export of unspliced and incompletely spliced viral mRNAs
   3364..3597    -  misc_feature   RRE: The Rev response element (RRE) of HIV-1 allows for Rev-dependent mRNA export from the nucleus to the cytoplasm.
   3731..3814    -  CDS            vif (fragment): VIF_HV1BR - Experimental evidence at protein level: Swiss-Prot protein existence level 1. Counteracts the innate antiviral activity of host APOBEC3F and APOBEC3G. Forms a complex with host APOBEC3F and APOBEC3G thus preventing the entry of these lethally hypermutating enzymes into progeny virions. Recruits an active E3 ubiquitin ligase complex composed of elongin BC, CUL5, and RBX2 to induce polyubiquitination of APOBEC3G and APOBEC3F. In turn, they are directed to the 26S proteasome for degradation. Vif interaction with APOBEC3G also blocks its cytidine deaminase activity in a proteasome-inde
   3957..4074    -  misc_feature   cPPT/CTS: central polypurine tract and central termination sequence of HIV-1
   4223..4582    -  CDS            HIV-1 gag (fragment): gag protein from human immunodeficiency virus 1; gag
   4566..4691    -  misc_feature   HIV-1 Ψ: packaging signal of human immunodeficiency virus type 1
   4738..4995    -  LTR            5' LTR (truncated): truncated 5' long terminal repeat (LTR) from HIV-1
   4997..5376    -  enhancer       CMV enhancer: human cytomegalovirus immediate early enhancer
   5407..5511    +  promoter       AmpR promoter: bla
   5512..6372    +  CDS            AmpR: β-lactamase; bla; confers resistance to ampicillin, carbenicillin, and related antibiotics
   6543..7131    +  rep_origin     ori: high-copy-number ColE1/pMB1/pBR322/pUC origin of replication
   7314..7368    +  CDS            lacI (fragment): lac repressor; lacI; The lac repressor binds to the lac operator to inhibit transcription in E. coli. This inhibition can be relieved by adding lactose or isopropyl-β-D-thiogalactopyranoside (IPTG).
   7370..7504    -  polyA_signal   SV40 poly(A) signal: SV40 polyadenylation signal
   7524..7659    -  rep_origin     SV40 ori: SV40 origin of replication
   7683..7705    -  promoter       SV40 promoter (fragment): SV40 enhancer and early promoter
   7712..7751    +  CDS            lacI (fragment): lac repressor; lacI; The lac repressor binds to the lac operator to inhibit transcription in E. coli. This inhibition can be relieved by adding lactose or isopropyl-β-D-thiogalactopyranoside (IPTG).
   7764..7785    +  protein_bind   CAP binding site: CAP binding activates transcription in the presence of cAMP. E. coli catabolite activator protein
   7800..7830    +  promoter       lac promoter: promoter for the E. coli lac operon
   7838..7854    +  protein_bind   lac operator: The lac repressor binds to the lac operator to inhibit transcription in E. coli. This inhibition can be relieved by adding lactose or isopropyl-β-D-thiogalactopyranoside (IPTG). lac repressor encoded by lacI
>Addgene plasmid #244619 | CL20_mEGFP_FOidr_067 | addgene full sequence | sequence record 490722 | Addgene NGS Result
AAAAAAAATCTAACCTCAAGTCAAGGCTTTTCTATGGAATAAGGAATGGACAGCAGGGGGCTGTTTCATA
TACTGATGACCTCTTTATAGCCAACCTTTGTTCATGGCAGCCAGCATATGGGCATATGTTGCCAAACTCT
AAACCAAATACTCATTCTGATGTTTTAAATGATTTGCCCTCCCATATGTCCTTCCGAGTGAGAGACACAA
AAAATTCCAACACACTATTGCAATGAAAATAAATTTCCTTTATTAGCCAGAAGTCAGATGCTCAAGGGGC
TTCATGATGTCCCCATAATTTTTGGCAGAGGGAAAAAGATCTGCTAGCTCGAGCAGCTGAAGCTTTATTG
AGGCTTAAGCAGTGGGTTCCCTAGTTAGCCAGAGAGCTCCCAGGCTCAGATCTGGTCTAACCAGAGAGAC
CCAGTACAGGCAAAAAGCAGATCTTGTCTTCTTTGGGAGTGAATTAGCCCTTCCAGTCCCCCCTTTTCTT
TTAAAAAGTGGCTAAGATCTACAGCTGCCTTGTAAGTCATTGGTCTTAAAGGTACCGTAATCTTATCTAG
AACCGGTTCAGGGGTTAGCAAGTCTTGAAGACGTAGGTCCCAAGATCTGGTACGGATCGGGTTGGGGTCT
CTGTTCTGTGTTCTTGCTAATGGTTTGAGCGCCCCCCAATGGGGGTGACTTATTCAAGCCAGAGTTCATG
TTGTTGCCCCACGCACCTCTTCTAACAGAGTCATAAGACGGGTCACCAAATTTATTGAAGCCCCCTCTGT
CGGAGCCCCCCATTCCCCCGCGTCCACCCCTTCCACCGCCTCGGCCTCTCGGCTCATACCCACCACTGGA
CCTATTGTATCCACCCCCTCCACCCCCGCCGCCACCACCACTGCCCCCCCTGCCTCTCCCACCCCTGTCC
TGCTGTCCATACCCACCGCTGCCTCCGCCGCCAGATTGATCTTGATTTCCGTAGCCCCCGCCGGAGCCTC
CACCAGAAGACATTGAGGACTGGTCTTGTCCGTAGTTTCCGCCCCCACCGCCGCCAGAGCTGGAATTATA
TTGGTTTTGCTGCCCGTAGCCTTGGGGAGGATTATAGGATTGCTGCTGACCGTAGGACTGCTGTTGGCCT
CCATAACTGGGTTGTTGGGAGTAGCTCCCACTCTGAGGCTGGCCGTATGAACTACTTTGGGAACTACTCC
CGTAACTACCACTTGTGGAGGATGGGGCTGGTTGCTGACCATAACCTGGATATGAAGATTGTTGACCGTA
GGATGATTGAGAAGATTGGCTTGATCCGTAACCGCCAGTGCTTCCGTACCCCTGTGGGGTTGACTGAGTG
CCGTATCCCGTATTCTGGCTTTGCCCGTATGAGCTGTAAGAACTTTGGCCGTATCCGGAGGTGTCGGTGG
ACTGACTATACCCTGAGTAGGATTGCTGACCGTATGGCTGGCTAGACTGTTGGCTGTATCCCTGTCCGGG
TTGTGTGGGGTATGCCCCATAAGATTGCGTTGCTTGCTGGGTATAATCATTTGATGCCATCCGGGAAGCG
GCCGCACTTCCCCCGGAGCCTCCGCTTCCGCCCTTGTACAGCTCGTCCATGCCGAGAGTGATCCCGGCGG
CGGTCACGAACTCCAGCAGGACCATGTGATCGCGCTTCTCGTTGGGGTCTTTGCTCAGCTTGGACTGGGT
GCTCAGGTAGTGGTTGTCGGGCAGCAGCACGGGGCCGTCGCCGATGGGGGTGTTCTGCTGGTAGTGGTCG
GCGAGCTGCACGCTGCCGTCCTCGATGTTGTGGCGGATCTTGAAGTTCACCTTGATGCCGTTCTTCTGCT
TGTCGGCCATGATATAGACGTTGTGGCTGTTGTAGTTGTACTCCAGCTTGTGCCCCAGGATGTTGCCGTC
CTCCTTGAAGTCGATGCCCTTCAGCTCGATGCGGTTCACCAGGGTGTCGCCCTCGAACTTCACCTCGGCG
CGGGTCTTGTAGTTGCCGTCGTCCTTGAAGAAGATGGTGCGCTCCTGGACGTAGCCTTCGGGCATGGCGG
ACTTGAAGAAGTCGTGCTGCTTCATGTGGTCGGGGTAGCGGCTGAAGCACTGCACGCCGTAGGTCAGGGT
GGTCACGAGGGTGGGCCAGGGCACGGGCAGCTTGCCGGTGGTGCAGATGAACTTCAGGGTCAGCTTGCCG
TAGGTGGCATCGCCCTCGCCCTCGCCGGACACGCTGAACTTGTGGCCGTTTACGTCGCCGTCCAGCTCGA
CCAGGATGGGCACCACCCCGGTGAACAGCTCCTCGCCCTTGCTCACCATGGTGGCGACCGGTGGATCCCG
GGCCCGCGGTACCGTCGACTGCAGAATTCGGTTCACTAAACGAGCCCGGTTCACTAAACGAGCTCTGCTT
ATATAGACCTCCCACCGTACACGCCTACCGCCCATTTGCGTCAATGGGGCGGAGTTGTTACGACATTTTG
GAAAGTCCCGTTGATTTTGGTGCCAAAACAAACTCCCATTGACGTCAATGGGGTGGAGACTTGGAAATCC
CCGTGAGTCAAACCGCTATCCACGCCCATTGATGTACTGCCAAAACCGCATCACCATGGTAATAGCGATG
ACTAATACGTAGATGTACTGCCAAGTAGGAAAGTCCCATAAGGTCATGTACTGGGCATAATGCCAGGCGG
GCCATTTACCGTCATTGACGTCAATAGGGGGCGTACTTGGCATATGATACACTTGATGTACTGCCAAGTG
GGCAGTTTACCGTAAATACTCCACCCATTGACGTCAATGGAAAGTCCCTATTGGCGTTACTATGGGAACA
TACGTCATTATTGACGTCAATGGGCGGGGGTCGTTGGGCGGTCAGCCAGGCGGGCCATTTACCGTAAGTT
ATGTAACGCGGAACTCCATATATGGGCTATGAACTAATGACCCCGTAATTGATTACTATTAATAACTAGC
ACGCGTTCGAAGCTTGAGCTCGGTCCCCTCGGGGTTGGGAGGTGGGTCTGAAACGATAATGGTGAATATC
CCTGCCTAACTCTATTCACTATAGAAAGTACAGCAAAAACTATTCTTAAACCTACCAAGCCTCCTACTAT
CATTATGAATAATTTTATATACCACAGCCAATTTGTTATGTTAAACCAATTCCACAAACTTGCCCATTTA
TCTAATTCCAATAATTCTTGTTCATTCTTTTCTTGCTGGTTTTGCGATTCTTCAATTAAGGAGTGTATTA
AGCTTGTGTAATTGTTAATTTCTCTGTCCCACTCCATCCAGGTCGTGTGATTCCAAATCTGTTCCAGAGA
TTTATTACTCCAACTAGCATTCCAAGGCACAGCAGTGGTGCAAATGAGTTTTCCAGAGCAACCCCAAATC
CCCAGGAGCTGTTGATCCTTTAGGTATCTTTCCACAGCCAGGATTCTTGCCTGGAGCTGCTTGATGCCCC
AGACTGTGAGTTGCAACAGATGCTGTTGCGCCTCAATAGCCCTCAGCAAATTGTTCTGCTGCTGCACTAT
ACCAGACAATAATTGTCTGGCCTGTACCGTCAGCGTCATTGACGCTGCGCCCATAGTGCTTCCTGCTGCT
CCCAAGAACCCAAGGAACAAAGCTCCTATTCCCACTGCTCTTTTTTCTCTCTGCACCACTCTTCTCTTTG
CCTTGGTGGGTGCTACTCCTAATGGTTCAATTTTTACTACTTTATATTTATATAATTCACTTCTCCAATT
GTCCCTCATATCTCCTCCTTATGGTGTTTTACTAAACTTTTCCATGTTCTAATCCTCATCCTGTCTACTT
GCCACACAATCATCACCTGCCATCTGTTTTCCATAATCCCTAATGATCTTTGCTTTTCTTCTTGGCACTA
CTTTTATGTCACTATTATCTTGTATTACTACTGCCCCTTCACCTTTCCAGAGGAGCTTTGCTGGTCCTTT
CCAAAGTGGATTTCTGCTGTCCCTGTAATAAACCCGAAAATTTTGAATTTTTGTAATTTGTTTTTGTAAT
TCTTTAGTTTGTATGTCTGTTGCTATTATGTCTACTATTCTTTCCCCTGCACTGTACCCCCCAATCCCCC
CTTTTCTTTTAAAATTGTGGATGAATACTGCCATTTGTACTGCTGTCTTAAGATGTTCAGCCTGATCTCT
TACCTGTCCTATAATTTTCTTTAATTCTTTATTCATAGATTCTACTACTCCTTGACTTTGGGGATTGTAG
GGAATTTCCAGGTCTGAAGATCCTGCTGCTTGCTGTGCTTTTTTCTTACTTTTGTTTTGCTCTTCCTCTA
TCTTGTCTAAAGCTTCCTTGGTGTCTTTTATCTCTATCCTTTGATGCACACAATAGAGGGTTGCTACTGT
ATTATATAATGATCTAAGTTCTTCTGATCCTGTCTGAAGGGATGGTTGTAGCTGTCCCAGTATTTGTCTA
CAGCCTTCTGATGTTTCTAACAGGCCAGTATTAACTGCGAATCGTTCTAGCTCCCTGCTTGCCCATACTA
TATGTTTTAATTTATATTTTTTCTTTCCCCCTGGCCTTAACCGAATTTTTTCCCATCGCGATCTAATTCT
CCCCCGCTTAATACTGACGCTCTCGCACCCATCTCTCTCCTTCTAGCCTCCGCTAGTCAAAATTTTTGGC
GTACTCACCAGTCGCCGCCCCTCGCCTCTTGCCGTGCGCGCTTCAGCAAGCCGAGTCCTGCGTCGAGAGA
GCTCCTCTGGTTTCCCTTTCGCTTTCAAGTCCCTGTTCGGGCGCCACTGCTAGAGATTTTCCACACTGAC
TAAAAGGGTCTGAGGGATCTCTAGTTACCAGAGTCACACAACAGACGGGCACACACTACTTGAAGCACTC
AAGGCAAGCTTTATTGAGGCTTAAGCAGTGGGTTCCCTAGTTAGCCAGAGAGCTCCCAGGCTCAGATCTG
GTCTAACCAGAGAGACCCAGTACAGGCAAAAAGCAGCTGCTTATATGCAGGATCTGAGGGCTCGCCACTC
CCCAGTCCCGCCCAGGCCACGCCTCCCATGGTAATAGCGATGACTAATACGTAGATGTACTGCCAAGTAG
GAAAGTCCCATAAGGTCATGTACTGGGCATAATGCCAGGCGGGCCATTTACCGTCATTGACGTCAATAGG
GGGCGTACTTGGCATATGATACACTTGATGTACTGCCAAGTGGGCAGTTTACCGTAAATACTCCACCCAT
TGACGTCAATGGAAAGTCCCTATTGGCGTTACTATGGGAACATACGTCATTATTGACGTCAATGGGCGGG
GGTCGTTGGGCGGTCAGCCAGGCGGGCCATTTACCGTAAGTTATGTAACGCGGAACTCCATATATGGGCT
ATGAACTAATGACCCCGTAATTGATTACTATTAATAACTAGTCAATAATCAATGTCGACCCAGGTGGCAC
TTTTCGGGGAAATGTGCGCGGAACCCCTATTTGTTTATTTTTCTAAATACATTCAAATATGTATCCGCTC
ATGAGACAATAACCCTGATAAATGCTTCAATAATATTGAAAAAGGAAGAGTATGAGTATTCAACATTTCC
GTGTCGCCCTTATTCCCTTTTTTGCGGCATTTTGCCTTCCTGTTTTTGCTCACCCAGAAACGCTGGTGAA
AGTAAAAGATGCTGAAGATCAGTTGGGTGCACGAGTGGGTTACATCGAACTGGATCTCAACAGCGGTAAG
ATCCTTGAGAGTTTTCGCCCCGAAGAACGTTTTCCAATGATGAGCACTTTTAAAGTTCTGCTATGTGGCG
CGGTATTATCCCGTATTGACGCCGGGCAAGAGCAACTCGGTCGCCGCATACACTATTCTCAGAATGACTT
GGTTGAGTACTCACCAGTCACAGAAAAGCATCTTACGGATGGCATGACAGTAAGAGAATTATGCAGTGCT
GCCATAACCATGAGTGATAACACTGCGGCCAACTTACTTCTGACAACGATCGGAGGACCGAAGGAGCTAA
CCGCTTTTTTGCACAACATGGGGGATCATGTAACTCGCCTTGATCGTTGGGAACCGGAGCTGAATGAAGC
CATACCAAACGACGAGCGTGACACCACGATGCCTGTAGCAATGGCAACAACGTTGCGCAAACTATTAACT
GGCGAACTACTTACTCTAGCTTCCCGGCAACAATTAATAGACTGGATGGAGGCGGATAAAGTTGCAGGAC
CACTTCTGCGCTCGGCCCTTCCGGCTGGCTGGTTTATTGCTGATAAATCTGGAGCCGGTGAGCGTGGGTC
TCGCGGTATCATTGCAGCACTGGGGCCAGATGGTAAGCCCTCCCGTATCGTAGTTATCTACACGACGGGG
AGTCAGGCAACTATGGATGAACGAAATAGACAGATCGCTGAGATAGGTGCCTCACTGATTAAGCATTGGT
AACTGTCAGACCAAGTTTACTCATATATACTTTAGATTGATTTAAAACTTCATTTTTAATTTAAAAGGAT
CTAGGTGAAGATCCTTTTTGATAATCTCATGACCAAAATCCCTTAACGTGAGTTTTCGTTCCACTGAGCG
TCAGACCCCGTAGAAAAGATCAAAGGATCTTCTTGAGATCCTTTTTTTCTGCGCGTAATCTGCTGCTTGC
AAACAAAAAAACCACCGCTACCAGCGGTGGTTTGTTTGCCGGATCAAGAGCTACCAACTCTTTTTCCGAA
GGTAACTGGCTTCAGCAGAGCGCAGATACCAAATACTGTTCTTCTAGTGTAGCCGTAGTTAGGCCACCAC
TTCAAGAACTCTGTAGCACCGCCTACATACCTCGCTCTGCTAATCCTGTTACCAGTGGCTGCTGCCAGTG
GCGATAAGTCGTGTCTTACCGGGTTGGACTCAAGACGATAGTTACCGGATAAGGCGCAGCGGTCGGGCTG
AACGGGGGGTTCGTGCACACAGCCCAGCTTGGAGCGAACGACCTACACCGAACTGAGATACCTACAGCGT
GAGCTATGAGAAAGCGCCACGCTTCCCGAAGGGAGAAAGGCGGACAGGTATCCGGTAAGCGGCAGGGTCG
GAACAGGAGAGCGCACGAGGGAGCTTCCAGGGGGAAACGCCTGGTATCTTTATAGTCCTGTCGGGTTTCG
CCACCTCTGACTTGAGCGTCGATTTTTGTGATGCTCGTCAGGGGGGCGGAGCCTATGGAAAAACGCCAGC
AACGCGGCCTTTTTACGGTTCCTGGCCTTTTGCTGGCCTTTTGCTCACATGTTCTTTCCTGCGTTATCCC
CTGATTCTGTGGATAACCGTATTACCGCCTTTGAGTGAGCTGATACCGCTCGCCGCAGCCGAACGACCGA
GCGCAGCGAGTCAGTGAGCGAGGAAGCGGAAGAGCGCCCAATACGCAAACCGCCTCTCCCCGCGCGTTGG
CCGATTCATTAATGCAGCGGATCCAGACATGATAAGATACATTGATGAGTTTGGACAAACCACAACTAGA
ATGCAGTGAAAAAAATGCTTTATTTGTGAAATTTGTGATGCTATTGCTTTATTTGTAACCATTATAAGCT
GCAATAAACAAGTTAGCTTTTTGCAAAAGCCTAGGCCTCCAAAAAAGCCTCCTCACTACTTCTGGAATAG
CTCAGAGGCCGAGGCGGCCTCGGCCTCTGCATAAATAAAAAAAATTAGTCAGCCATGGGGCGGAGAATGG
GCGGAACTGGGCGGAGTTAGGGGCGGGATGGGCGGAGTTAGGGGCGGGACTATGGTTGCTGACTAATTGA
GATGCGGATCCGCTGGCACGACAGGTTTCCCGACTGGAAAGCGGGCAGTGAGCGCAACGCAATTAATGTG
AGTTAGCTCACTCATTAGGCACCCCAGGCTTTACACTTTATGCTTCCGGCTCGTATGTTGTGTGGAATTG
TGAGCGGATAACAATTTCACACAGGAAACAGCTATGACCATGATTACGCCAAGCTTGGGCTGCAGGTCGA
GGGATCTCCATAAGAGAAGAGGGACAGCTATGACTGGGAGTAGTCAGGAGAGGAGGAAAAATCTGGCTAG
TAAAACATGTAAGGAAAATTTTAGGGATGTTAAAGAAAAAAATAACACAAAACAAAATAT
